>Addgene plasmid #134224 | pKM692 | addgene full sequence | sequence record 271979 | Addgene NGS Result
TCAAGGTTCTGGACCAGTTGCGTGAGCGCATACGCTACTTGCATTACAGTTTACGAACCGAACAGGCTTA
TGTCAACTGGGTTCGTGCCTTCATCCGTTTCCACGGTGTGCGTCACCCGGCAACCTTGGGCAGCAGCGAA
GTCGCCATAACTTCGTATAGCATACATTATACGAAGTTATCTGTAACTATAACGGTCCTAAGGTAGCGAG
TTTAAACACTAGTATCGATTCGCGACCTACTCCGGAATATTAATAGATCATGGAGATAATTAAAATGATA
ACCATCTCGCAAATAAATAAGTATTTTACTGTTTTCGTAACAGTTTTGTAATAAAAAAACCTATAAATAT
TCCGGATTATTCATACCGTCCCACCATCGGGCGCGGATCTATGTCCCCTATACTAGGTTATTGGAAAATT
AAGGGCCTTGTGCAACCCACTCGACTTCTTTTGGAATATCTTGAAGAAAAATATGAAGAGCATTTGTATG
AGCGCGATGAAGGTGATAAATGGCGAAACAAAAAGTTTGAATTGGGTTTGGAGTTTCCCAATCTTCCTTA
TTATATTGATGGTGATGTTAAATTAACACAGTCTATGGCCATCATACGTTATATAGCTGACAAGCACAAC
ATGTTGGGTGGTTGTCCAAAAGAGCGTGCAGAGATTTCAATGCTTGAAGGAGCGGTTTTGGATATTAGAT
ACGGTGTTTCGAGAATTGCATATAGTAAAGACTTTGAAACTCTCAAAGTTGATTTTCTTAGCAAGCTACC
TGAAATGCTGAAAATGTTCGAAGATCGTTTATGTCATAAAACATATTTAAATGGTGATCATGTAACCCAT
CCTGACTTCATGTTGTATGACGCTCTTGATGTTGTTTTATACATGGACCCAATGTGCCTGGATGCGTTCC
CAAAATTAGTTTGTTTTAAAAAACGTATTGAAGCTATCCCACAAATTGATAAGTACTTGAAATCCAGCAA
GTATATAGCATGGCCTTTGCAGGGCTGGCAAGCCACGTTTGGTGGTGGCGACCATCCTCCAAAATCGGAT
CTGGAAGTTCTGTTCCAGGGGCCCCTGGGATCCCAGGAGCGTAAACCTTCTGGTTCATCTCAGAACCGTA
TCCGTGATAGCGAATATGAGATTCAACGTCAGGCCAAAAAATCCTTTAGCACGCTGTTTCTGGAGACAGT
GAAACGTAAAAGCGAGTCTAGCCCGATTGTTCGTCACGCCGCTACAGCACCTCCACACAGTTGTCCACCG
GATGATACCAAACTAATCGAAGACGAATTCATCATTGACGAGAGCGACCAGTCATTTGCCAGTCGTTCTT
GGATTACCATTCCTCGTAAAGCCGGTTCACTGAAACAACGTACCATTAGCCCGGCAGAATCAACAGCACT
GTTCCAAGGCCGTAAAAGTCGTGAAAAACACCACAATATCCTGCCGAAAACACTGGCCAACGATAAACAC
AGCCACAAACCACACCCGGTCGAGACAAGTCAACCATCAGACAAAACCGTACTGGACACCTCTTATGCCC
TGATTGACGAGACAGTCAACAACTATCGTAGTACCAAATATGAAATGTATAGTAAAAATGCCGAAAAACC
GAGTCGTAGCAAACGTACCATCAAACAAAAACAGCGCCGTAAATTCATGGCAAAACCGGCCGAAGAACAG
CTGGATGTTGGGCAGAGCAAAGATGAGAACATTCACACGTCCCATATTACCCAAGACGAGTTTCAGCGTA
ACAGTGACCGTAACATGGAAGAACACGAAGAAATGGGCAACGATTGTGTGTCGAAAAAACAAATGCCGCC
GGTGGGTTCAAAAAAATCGAGTACCCGTAAAGACAAAGAAGAGAGCAAAAAAAAACGCTTTAGCAGTGAG
TCCAAAAACAAACTGGTGCCGTGAGTCGACGAGCTCACTTGTCGCGGCCGCTTTCGAATCTAGAGCCTGC
AGTCTCGACAAGCTTGTCGAGAAGTACTAGAGGATCATAATCAGCCATACCACATTTGTAGAGGTTTTAC
TTGCTTTAAAAAACCTCCCACACCTCCCCCTGAACCTGAAACATAAAATGAATGCAATTGTTGTTGTTAA
CTTGTTTATTGCAGCTTATAATGGTTACAAATAAAGCAATAGCATCACAAATTTCACAAATAAAGCATTT
TTTTCACTGCATTCTAGTTGTGGTTTGTCCAAACTCATCAATGTATCTTATCATGTCTGGATCTGATCAC
TGCTTGAGCCTAGAAGATCCGGCTGCTAACAAAGCCCGAAAGGAAGCTGAGTTGGCTGCTGCCACCGCTG
AGCAATAACTATCATAACCCCTAGGGTATACCCATCTAATTGGAACCAGATAAGTGAAATCTAGTTCCAA
ACTATTTTGTCATTTTTAATTTTCGTATTAGCTTACGACGCTACACCCAGTTCCCATCTATTTTGTCACT
CTTCCCTAAATAATCCTTAAAAACTCCATTTCCACCCCTCCCAGTTCCCAACTATTTTGTCCGCCCACAA
CCGGTTGACTTGGGTCAACTGTCAGACCAAGTTTACTCATATATACTTTAGATTGATTTAAAACTTCATT
TTTAATTTAAAAGGATCTAGGTGAAGATCCTTTTTGATAATCTCATGACCAAAATCCCTTAACGTGAGTT
TTCGTTCCACTGAGCGTCAGACCCCGTAGAAAAGATCAAAGGATCTTCTTGAGATCCTTTTTTTCTGCGC
GTAATCTGCTGCTTGCAAACAAAAAAACCACCGCTACCAGCGGTGGTTTGTTTGCCGGATCAAGAGCTAC
CAACTCTTTTTCCGAAGGTAACTGGCTTCAGCAGAGCGCAGATACCAAATACTGTTCTTCTAGTGTAGCC
GTAGTTAGGCCACCACTTCAAGAACTCTGTAGCACCGCCTACATACCTCGCTCTGCTAATCCTGTTACCA
GTGGCTGCTGCCAGTGGCGATAAGTCGTGTCTTACCGGGTTGGACTCAAGACGATAGTTACCGGATAAGG
CGCAGCGGTCGGGCTGAACGGGGGGTTCGTGCACACAGCCCAGCTTGGAGCGAACGACCTACACCGAACT
GAGATACCTACAGCGTGAGCTATGAGAAAGCGCCACGCTTCCCGAAGGGAGAAAGGCGGACAGGTATCCG
GTAAGCGGCAGGGTCGGAACAGGAGAGCGCACGAGGGAGCTTCCAGGGGGAAACGCCTGGTATCTTTATA
GTCCTGTCGGGTTTCGCCACCTCTGACTTGAGCGTCGATTTTTGTGATGCTCGTCAGGGGGGCGGAGCCT
ATGGAAAAACGCCAGCAACGCGGCCTTTTTACGGTTCCTGGCCTTTTGCTGGCCTTTTGCTCACATGTTC
TTTCCTGCGTTATCCCCTGATTGACTTGGGTCGCTCTTCCTGTGGATGCGCAGATGCCCTGCGTAAGCGG
GTGTGGGCGGACAATAAAGTCTTAAACTGAACAAAATAGATCTAAACTATGACAATAAAGTCTTAAACTA
GACAGAATAGTTGTAAACTGAAATCAGTCCAGTTATGCTGTGAAAAAGCATACTGGACTTTTGTTATGGC
TAAAGCAAACTCTTCATTTTCTGAAGTGCAAATTGCCCGTCGTATTAAAGAGGGGCGTGGCCAAGGGCAT
GTAAAGACTATATTCGCGGCGTTGTGACAATTTACCGAACAACTCCGCGGCCGGGAAGCCGATCTCGGCT
TGAACGAATTGTTAGGTGGCGGTACTTGGGTCGATATCAAAGTGCATCACTTCTTCCCGTATGCCCAACT
TTGTATAGAGAGCCACTGCGGGATCGTCACCGTAATCTGCTTGCACGTAGATCACATAAGCACCAAGCGC
GTTGGCCTCATGCTTGAGGAGATTGATGAGCGCGGTGGCAATGCCCTGCCTCCGGTGCTCGCCGGAGACT
GCGAGATCATAGATATAGATCTCACTACGCGGCTGCTCAAACTTGGGCAGAACGTAAGCCGCGAGAGCGC
CAACAACCGCTTCTTGGTCGAAGGCAGCAAGCGCGATGAATGTCTTACTACGGAGCAAGTTCCCGAGGTA
ATCGGAGTCCGGCTGATGTTGGGAGTAGGTGGCTACGTCTCCGAACTCACGACCGAAAAGATCAAGAGCA
GCCCGCATGGATTTGACTTGGTCAGGGCCGAGCCTACATGTGCGAATGATGCCCATACTTGAGCCACCTA
ACTTTGTTTTAGGGCGACTGCCCTGCTGCGTAACATCGTTGCTGCTGCGTAACATCGTTGCTGCTCCATA
ACATCAAACATCGACCCACGGCGTAACGCGCTTGCTGCTTGGATGCCCGAGGCATAGACTGTACAAAAAA
ACAGTCATAACAAGCCATGAAAACCGCCACTGCGCCGTTACCACCGCTGCGTTCGG
Features (pLannotate 1.2.2; 12 found; start..end, strand, type, name):
     48..76      -  promoter       Pc promoter: intI1 (promoter lies within the coding sequence); class 1 integron promoter
    147..180     +  protein_bind   loxP: Cre-mediated recombination occurs in the 8-bp core sequence (GCATACAT). Cre recombinase
    257..348     +  promoter       polyhedrin promoter: polh from Autographa californica; promoter for the baculovirus polyhedrin gene
    391..1044    +  CDS            GST26_SCHJA: Experimental evidence at protein level: Swiss-Prot protein existence level 1. GST isoenzymes appear to play a central role in the parasite detoxification system. Other functions are also suspected including a role in increasing the solubility of haematin in the parasite gut. From Schistosoma japonicum (Blood fluke).
   1084..1929    +  CDS            CENPC (fragment): CENPC_HUMAN - Also known as CENPC1, ICEN7. Experimental evidence at protein level: Swiss-Prot protein existence level 1. Component of the CENPA-NAC (nucleosome-associated) complex, a complex that plays a central role in assembly of kinetochore proteins, mitotic progression and chromosome segregation. The CENPA-NAC complex recruits the CENPA-CAD (nucleosome distal) complex and may be involved in incorporation of newly synthesized CENPA into centromeres. CENPC recruits DNA methylation and DNMT3B to both centromeric and pericentromeric satellite repeats and regulates the histone code in these reg
   1993..2076    +  CDS            large T antigen (fragment): large T antigen from SV40 (simian virus 40)
   2099..2233    +  polyA_signal   SV40 poly(A) signal: SV40 polyadenylation signal
   2262..2311    +  CDS            SET1 (fragment): solubility-enhancement tag derived from T7 phage gene 10B
   2354..2519    -  mobile_element Tn7L: mini-Tn7 element (left end of the Tn7 transposon) Tn7
   2709..3297    +  rep_origin     ori: high-copy-number ColE1/pMB1/pBR322/pUC origin of replication
   3432..3655    -  mobile_element Tn7R: mini-Tn7 element (right end of the Tn7 transposon) Tn7
   3722..4255    -  CDS            GmR: gentamycin acetyltransferase; aacC1; confers resistance to gentamycin
