[The description below was written by a language model from this plasmid's Addgene catalogue record and pLannotate feature annotations shown in this document.]
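Description:
pKM692 is an insect-cell expression plasmid built on the pACEBac1 backbone, a baculovirus transfer (acceptor) vector of about 4.4 kb. It is propagated in E. coli as a high-copy plasmid through a ColE1/pUC-type origin and is selected with gentamicin, conferred by the aacC1 gentamicin acetyltransferase gene driven from a class 1 integron Pc promoter. The annotated Tn7L and Tn7R ends are the mini-Tn7 elements that normally allow the gentamicin marker and expression cassette to be transposed into a baculoviral bacmid carrying a Tn7 attachment site, so that recombinant baculovirus can then be produced. A single loxP site upstream of the cassette is a feature of this vector family and permits Cre-mediated fusion with compatible donor plasmids for multigene assemblies.

The payload is a fragment of human CENP-C spanning residues 235 to 509, fused at its N-terminus to Schistosoma japonicum glutathione S-transferase and cloned between BamHI and SalI sites. Transcription is driven by the Autographa californica polyhedrin promoter, a very strong late baculoviral promoter, and terminated by an SV40 polyadenylation signal. The short large T antigen and SET1 matches in the feature table are most likely incidental hits in the SV40-derived terminator region and adjacent backbone rather than intended coding elements. The GST moiety provides a handle for glutathione affinity purification and pull-down assays. According to the record, the construct is intended for baculovirus expression of CENP-C, a centromere protein that contributes to kinetochore assembly, and it comes from work on protein interactions at the centromere-kinetochore interface.
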