Addgene plasmid #134224: pKM692
Purpose: Baculovirus expression of CENP-C
Depositing lab: Iain Cheeseman. Depositing organization: Whitehead Institute for Biomedical Research. Publication: The CENP-L-N Complex Forms a Critical Node in an Integrated Meshwork of Interactions at the Centromere-Kinetochore Interface. McKinley KL, Sekulic N, Guo LY, Tsinman T, Black BE, Cheeseman IM. Mol Cell. 2015 Dec 17;60(6):886-98. doi: 10.1016/j.molcel.2015.10.027. Epub 2015 Nov 19. PubMed 26698661.
Backbone
  Vector backbone: pACEBac1
  Vector type: Insect Expression
Growth in bacteria
  Bacterial resistance: Gentamicin, 10 μg/mL
  Growth temperature: 37°C
  Growth strain: DH5alpha
  Copy number: High Copy
Gene/Insert
  Gene/Insert name: GST-CENP-C 235-509
  Species: H. sapiens (human)
  Cloning method: Restriction Enzyme; 5′ cloning site BamHI (unknown if destroyed); 3′ cloning site SALI (unknown if destroyed)
Terms and licenses: Academic/Nonprofit Terms; Industry Terms: Not Available to Industry
How to cite: pKM692 was a gift from Iain Cheeseman (Addgene plasmid # 134224 ; http://n2t.net/addgene:134224 ; RRID:Addgene_134224)
